Addgene plasmid #162963: C514-E47: attB5r-Halotag-nostop-attB1r
Purpose: Gateway attB5r/attB1r entry clone for generation of N-terminal Halotag-tagged fusion proteins
Depositing lab: Dominic Esposito. Depositing organization: National Cancer Institute (NCI). Publication: Combinatorial assembly of clone libraries using site-specific recombination. Wall VE, Garvey LA, Mehalko JL, Procter LV, Esposito D. Methods Mol Biol. 2014;1116:193-208. doi: 10.1007/978-1-62703-764-8_14. PubMed 24395366.
Backbone
  Vector backbone: pDonr235
  Vector type: Synthetic Biology
Growth in bacteria
  Bacterial resistance: Spectinomycin, 50 μg/mL
  Growth temperature: 37°C
  Growth strain: DH5alpha
  Copy number: High Copy
Gene/Insert
  Gene/Insert name: Halotag with upstream HTLV RU5 5' UTR
  Species: Synthetic
  Cloning method: Gateway Cloning
Terms and licenses: Academic/Nonprofit Terms; Industry Terms: Not Available to Industry
How to cite: C514-E47: attB5r-Halotag-nostop-attB1r was a gift from Dominic Esposito (Addgene plasmid # 162963 ; http://n2t.net/addgene:162963 ; RRID:Addgene_162963)
