[The description below was written by a language model from this plasmid's Addgene catalogue record and pLannotate feature annotations shown in this document.]
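Description:
C514-E47: attB5r-Halotag-nostop-attB1r is a 3.6 kb Gateway entry clone built on the pDonr235 donor backbone and intended as a modular part for multisite recombinational assembly of expression constructs. It is maintained in E. coli on a high-copy ColE1/pUC-type origin and selected with spectinomycin through the aadA (SmR) aminoglycoside adenylyltransferase gene. Short fragments of a class 1 integron Pc promoter and a gentamicin acetyltransferase gene lie just upstream of this marker, presumably remnants of the resistance cassette's source. The rrnB T1 and T2 terminators sit upstream of the recombination cassette, where they insulate the insert from read-through transcription from the backbone, and a T7 promoter is annotated on the other flank.

The payload is a synthetic HaloTag coding sequence, a modified bacterial dehalogenase that bonds covalently to chloroalkane ligands and is used for labelling, imaging and affinity capture. It is followed by a TEV protease recognition site and has no stop codon, so translation can continue into a downstream partner and the tag can later be cleaved off. The cassette is flanked by sites annotated as attR5 and attR1, consistent with the attB5r/attB1r origin given in the name. These sites let the element recombine into a multi-fragment LR reaction immediately upstream of a gene of interest held in a standard attL1-flanked entry clone. The catalogue entry describes the insert as including an upstream HTLV RU5 5' UTR, a leader generally used to enhance expression in mammalian cells. The feature table does not annotate this element, and only a few bases separate attR5 from the HaloTag reading frame, so its presence cannot be confirmed from the annotation. No promoter driving HaloTag is recorded, so expression would depend on elements supplied by the other fragments or the destination vector. The stated use is generating N-terminal HaloTag fusion proteins by combinatorial Gateway assembly.
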