Features (pLannotate 1.2.2; 12 found; start..end, strand, type, name):
    190..208     -  promoter       T7 promoter: promoter for bacteriophage T7 RNA polymerase
    278..300     +  misc_feature   MCS (fragment): pUC18/19 multiple cloning site
    392..415     +  promoter       Pc promoter (fragment): intI1 (promoter lies within the coding sequence); class 1 integron promoter
    591..647     +  CDS            GmR (fragment): gentamycin acetyltransferase; aacC1; confers resistance to gentamycin
    654..1445    +  CDS            SmR: aminoglycoside adenylyltransferase (Murphy, 1985); aadA; confers resistance to spectinomycin and streptomycin
   1538..2126    +  rep_origin     ori: high-copy-number ColE1/pMB1/pBR322/pUC origin of replication
   2261..2288    -  terminator     rrnB T2 terminator: transcription terminator T2 from the E. coli rrnB gene
   2420..2463    +  terminator     rrnB T1 terminator: Escherichia coli rrnB; transcription terminator T1 from the E. coli rrnB gene
   2551..2672    -  protein_bind   attR5: mutant version of attR; recombination site for the Gateway® LR reaction LR Clonase™
   2678..3568    +  CDS            HaloTag®: modified bacterial dehalogenase that forms covalent bonds with chloroalkane derivatives
   3581..3601    +  CDS            TEV site: tobacco etch virus (TEV) protease recognition and cleavage site
   3617..117     +  protein_bind   attR1 (across the origin): mutant version of attR; recombination site for the Gateway® LR reaction LR Clonase™
>Addgene plasmid #162963 | C514-E47: attB5r-Halotag-nostop-attB1r | addgene full sequence | sequence record 330933 | Addgene NGS Result
GTACAAAAAAGTTGAACGAGAAACGTAAAATGATATAAATATCAATATATTAAATTAGATTTTGCATAAA
AAACAGACTACATAATACTGTAAAACACAACATATGCAGTCACTATGAACCAACTACTTAGATGGTATTA
GTGACCTGTAGAATTCGAGCTCTAGAGCTGCAGGGCGGCCGCGATATCCCCTATAGTGAGTCGTATTACA
TGGTCATAGCTGTTTCCTGGCAGCTCTGGCCCGTGTCTCAAAATCTCTGATGTTACATTGCACAAGATCG
GTACCCGGGGATCCTCTAGACCAGCCAGGACAGAAATGCCTCGACTTCGCTGCTACCCAAGGTTGCCGGG
TGACGCACACCGTGGAAACGGATGAAGGCACGAACCCAGTGGACATAAGCCTGTTCGGTTCGTAAGCTGT
AATGCAAGTAGCGTATGCGCTCACGCAACTGGTCCAGAACCTTGACCGAACGCAGCGGTGGTAACGGCGC
AGTGGCGGTTTTCATGGCTTGTTATGACTGTTTTTTTGGGGTACAGTCTATGCCTCGGGCATCCAAGCAG
CAAGCGCGTTACGCCGTGGGTCGATGTTTGATGTTATGGAGCAGCAACGATGTTACGCAGCAGGGCAGTC
GCCCTAAAACAAAGTTAAACATTATGAGGGAAGCGGTGATCGCCGAAGTATCGACTCAACTATCAGAGGT
AGTTGGCGTCATCGAGCGCCATCTCGAACCGACGTTGCTGGCCGTACATTTGTACGGCTCCGCAGTGGAT
GGCGGCCTGAAGCCACACAGTGATATTGATTTGCTGGTTACGGTGACCGTAAGGCTTGATGAAACAACGC
GGCGAGCTTTGATCAACGACCTTTTGGAAACTTCGGCTTCCCCTGGAGAGAGCGAGATTCTCCGCGCTGT
AGAAGTCACCATTGTTGTGCACGACGACATCATTCCGTGGCGTTATCCAGCTAAGCGCGAACTGCAATTT
GGAGAATGGCAGCGCAATGACATTCTTGCAGGTATCTTCGAGCCAGCCACGATCGACATTGATCTGGCTA
TCTTGCTGACAAAAGCAAGAGAACATAGCGTTGCCTTGGTAGGTCCAGCGGCGGAGGAACTCTTTGATCC
GGTTCCTGAACAGGATCTATTTGAGGCGCTAAATGAAACCTTAACGCTATGGAACTCGCCGCCCGACTGG
GCTGGCGATGAGCGAAATGTAGTGCTTACGTTGTCCCGCATTTGGTACAGCGCAGTAACCGGCAAAATCG
CGCCGAAGGATGTCGCTGCCGACTGGGCAATGGAGCGCCTGCCGGCCCAGTATCAGCCCGTCATACTTGA
AGCTAGACAGGCTTATCTTGGACAAGAAGAAGATCGCTTGGCCTCGCGCGCAGATCAGTTGGAAGAATTT
GTCCACTACGTGAAAGGCGAGATCACCAAGGTAGTCGGCAAATAACCCTCGAGCCACCCATGACCAAAAT
CCCTTAACGTGAGTTACGCGTCGTTCCACTGAGCGTCAGACCCCGTAGAAAAGATCAAAGGATCTTCTTG
AGATCCTTTTTTTCTGCGCGTAATCTGCTGCTTGCAAACAAAAAAACCACCGCTACCAGCGGTGGTTTGT
TTGCCGGATCAAGAGCTACCAACTCTTTTTCCGAAGGTAACTGGCTTCAGCAGAGCGCAGATACCAAATA
CTGTTCTTCTAGTGTAGCCGTAGTTAGGCCACCACTTCAAGAACTCTGTAGCACCGCCTACATACCTCGC
TCTGCTAATCCTGTTACCAGTGGCTGCTGCCAGTGGCGATAAGTCGTGTCTTACCGGGTTGGACTCAAGA
CGATAGTTACCGGATAAGGCGCAGCGGTCGGGCTGAACGGGGGGTTCGTGCACACAGCCCAGCTTGGAGC
GAACGACCTACACCGAACTGAGATACCTACAGCGTGAGCTATGAGAAAGCGCCACGCTTCCCGAAGGGAG
AAAGGCGGACAGGTATCCGGTAAGCGGCAGGGTCGGAACAGGAGAGCGCACGAGGGAGCTTCCAGGGGGA
AACGCCTGGTATCTTTATAGTCCTGTCGGGTTTCGCCACCTCTGACTTGAGCGTCGATTTTTGTGATGCT
CGTCAGGGGGGCGGAGCCTATGGAAAAACGCCAGCAACGCGGCCTTTTTACGGTTCCTGGCCTTTTGCTG
GCCTTTTGCTCACATGTTCTTTCCTGCGTTATCCCCTGATTCTGTGGATAACCGTATTACCGCTAGCCAG
GAAGAGTTTGTAGAAACGCAAAAAGGCCATCCGTCAGGATGGCCTTCTGCTTAGTTTGATGCCTGGCAGT
TTATGGCGGGCGTCCTGCCCGCCACCCTCCGGGCCGTTGCTTCACAACGTTCAAATCCGCTCCCGGCGGA
TTTGTCCTACTCAGGAGAGCGTTCACCGACAAACAACAGATAAAACGAAAGGCCCAGTCTTCCGACTGAG
CCTTTCGTTTTATTTGATGCCTGGCAGTTCCCTACTCTCGCGTTAACGCTACCATGGAGCTCGAATTCTA
CAGTCACTAATACCATCTAAGTAGTTGATTCATAGTGACTGCATATGTTGTGTTTTACAGTATTATGTAG
TCTGTTTTTTATGCAAAATCTAATTTAATATATTGATATTTATATCATTTTACGTTTCTCGTTCAACTTT
TGTATACAAAGTGGACCATGGCAGAAATCGGTACTGGCTTTCCATTCGACCCCCATTATGTGGAAGTCCT
GGGCGAGCGCATGCACTACGTCGATGTTGGTCCGCGCGATGGCACCCCTGTGCTGTTCCTGCACGGTAAC
CCGACCTCCTCCTACGTGTGGCGCAACATCATCCCGCATGTTGCACCGACCCATCGCTGCATTGCTCCAG
ACCTGATCGGTATGGGCAAATCCGACAAACCAGACCTGGGTTATTTCTTCGACGACCACGTCCGCTTCAT
GGATGCCTTCATCGAAGCCCTGGGTCTGGAAGAGGTCGTCCTGGTCATTCACGACTGGGGCTCCGCTCTG
GGTTTCCACTGGGCCAAGCGCAATCCAGAGCGCGTCAAAGGTATTGCATTTATGGAGTTCATCCGCCCTA
TCCCGACCTGGGACGAATGGCCAGAATTTGCCCGCGAGACCTTCCAGGCCTTCCGCACCACCGACGTCGG
CCGCAAGCTGATCATCGATCAGAACGTTTTTATCGAGGGTACGCTGCCGATGGGTGTCGTCCGCCCGCTG
ACTGAAGTCGAGATGGACCATTACCGCGAGCCGTTCCTGAATCCTGTTGACCGCGAGCCACTGTGGCGCT
TCCCAAACGAGCTGCCAATCGCCGGTGAGCCAGCGAACATCGTCGCGCTGGTCGAAGAATACATGGACTG
GCTGCACCAGTCCCCTGTCCCGAAGCTGCTGTTCTGGGGCACCCCAGGCGTTCTGATCCCACCGGCCGAA
GCCGCTCGCCTGGCCAAAAGCCTGCCTAACTGCAAGGCTGTGGACATCGGCCCGGGTCTGAATCTGCTGC
AAGAAGACAACCCGGACCTGATCGGCAGCGAGATCGCGCGCTGGCTGTCGACGCTCGAGATTTCCGGCGA
GCCAACCACTGAGGATCTGTACTTTCAGAGCGATAACGCGATCGCCACAACTTT
